Addgene plasmid #45770: hE-cadherin/Δp120
Depositing lab: Barry Gumbiner. Depositing organization: Memorial Sloan-Kettering Cancer Center. Publication: E-cadherin suppresses cellular transformation by inhibiting beta-catenin signaling in an adhesion-independent manner. Gottardi CJ, Wong E, Gumbiner BM. J Cell Biol. 2001 May 28;153(5):1049-60. 10.1083/jcb.153.5.1049 PubMed 11381089.
Backbone
  Vector backbone: pLKpac1
  Total vector size (bp): 8550
  Vector type: Mammalian Expression
  Selectable markers: Neomycin (select with G418)
Growth in bacteria
  Bacterial resistance: Ampicillin, 100 μg/mL
  Growth temperature: 37°C
  Growth strain: DH5alpha
  Copy number: High Copy
Gene/Insert
  Gene/Insert name: hE-cadherin/Δp120 (alt names: hE-cadherin764AAA; E-cadherin; CDH-1)
  Species: H. sapiens (human)
  Insert size (bp): 3100
  Mutation: Amino acids 762-764 converted from EED to AAA to abolish p120 interaction
  GenBank ID: NM_004360.3 NP_004351.1
  Entrez Gene: CDH1 (a.k.a. Arc-1, BCDS1, CD324, CDHE, ECAD, LCAM, UVO)
  Promoter: CMV
  Cloning method: Restriction Enzyme; 5′ cloning site HindIII (not destroyed); 3′ cloning site HindIII (not destroyed)
  Sequencing primers: 5′ CMV-F; T7; 3′ BGH-rev; Sp6
Resource information
  A portion of this plasmid was derived from a plasmid made by: E-cadherin Δp120 cDNA from plasmid pLK-hEcad 764AAA from Albert B. Reynolds (Vanderbilt University, Nashville, TN).
Terms and licenses: Academic/Nonprofit Terms; Industry Terms: Not Available to Industry
Depositor comments: The three-alanine substitution present in this plasmid prevent the hE-cadherin gene product from interacting with p120 catenin. Alternate plasmid name: hE-cadherin-762AAA-pcDNA3
How to cite: hE-cadherin/Δp120 was a gift from Barry Gumbiner (Addgene plasmid # 45770 ; http://n2t.net/addgene:45770 ; RRID:Addgene_45770)
