[The description below was written by a language model from this plasmid's Addgene catalogue record.]
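Description:
hE-cadherin/Δp120 is a mammalian expression plasmid of about 8.55 kb carrying a roughly 3.1 kb human E-cadherin (CDH1) cDNA under the control of the CMV promoter. It is maintained in E. coli as a high-copy plasmid under ampicillin selection, and it carries a neomycin resistance marker so that transfected mammalian cells can be selected with G418. The record lists the backbone as pLKpac1, but the depositor's alternate name (hE-cadherin-762AAA-pcDNA3), the neomycin marker and the listed sequencing primer sites (CMV-F, T7, BGH-rev, Sp6) point instead to a pcDNA3-type vector. The mutant cDNA itself is stated to derive from an earlier pLK-based plasmid, so the backbone entry may reflect that source rather than the final vector. The insert was cloned as a HindIII fragment with both sites retained. No feature table is provided, so other elements cannot be confirmed.

The defining feature of the insert is a three-alanine substitution in the cytoplasmic domain, converting residues 762–764 from EED to AAA. According to the record, this change abolishes binding of p120 catenin to E-cadherin. No epitope tags or reporter fusions are recorded. The construct serves as a binding-selective mutant for separating p120-dependent functions of E-cadherin from its other activities. The associated study examined how E-cadherin suppresses cellular transformation by inhibiting β-catenin signaling independently of adhesion. It is therefore suited to transient or stable expression in cultured mammalian cells, typically in comparison with wild-type E-cadherin or other cytoplasmic-domain mutants.
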