>Addgene plasmid #45770 | hE-cadherin/Δp120 | addgene partial sequence | sequence record 65316 | hE-cad-F1 5'-GGTCAAAGAGCCCTTACTGC-3'
CCCGGGACAACGTTTATTACTATGATGAAGAAGGAGGCGGAGCAGCGGCCCAGGACTTTGACTTGAGCCA
GCTGCACAGGGGCCTGGACGCTCGGCCTGAAGTGACTCGTAACGACGTTGCACCAACCCTCATGAGTGTC
CCCCGGTATCTTCCCCGCCCTGCCAATCCCGATGAAATTGGAAATTTTATTGATGAAAATCTGAAAGCGG
CTGATACTGACCCCACAGCCCCGCCTTATGATTCTCTGCTCGTGTTTGACTATGAAGGAAGCGGTTCCGA
AGCTGCTAGTCTGAGCTCCCTGAACTCCTCAGAGTCAGACAAAGACCAGGACTATGACTACTTGAACGAA
TGGGGCAATCGCTTCAAGAAGCTGGCTGACATGTACGGAGGCGGCGAGGACGACTAGGGGACTCGAGAGA
GGCGGGCCCCAGACCCATGTGCTGGGAAATGCAGAAATCACGTTGCTGGTGGTTTTTCAGCTCCCTTCCC
TTGAGATGAGTTTCTGGGAAAAAAAAAGAGACTGGTTAGTGATGCAGTTAGTATAGCTTTATACTCTCTC
CACTTTATAGCTCTAATAAGTTTGTGTTAGAAAAGTTTCGACTTATTTCTTAAAGCTTGATCCAGACATG
ATAAGATACATTGATGAGTTTGGACAAACCACAACTAGAATGCAGTGAAAAAAATGCTTTATTTGTGAAA
TTTGTGATGCTATTGCTTTATTTGTAACCATTATAAGCTGCAATAAACAAGTTAACAACAACAATTGCAT
TCATTTTATGTTTCAGGTTCAGGGGGAGGTGTGGGAGGTTTTTTAAAGCAAGTAAAACCTCTACAAATGT
GGTATGGCTGATTATGATCCTCTACGCCGGACGCATCGTGGCCGGCATCACCGGCGCCACAGGTGCGGTT
GCTGGCGCCTATATCGCCGACATCACCGATGGGGAAGATCGGGCTCGCCACTTCGGGCTCATGAGCGCTT
GTTTCGGCGTGGGTATGGTGGCAGGCCCCGTGGCCGGGG
